>Addgene plasmid #177280 | pYTRW08K_0C5 | addgene full sequence | sequence record 422753 | Addgene NGS Result
CTAGTCCCGGGTCCACATATCCACGGGCTGGCAAGGGAGCGCAGCGACCGCGCAGGGCGAAGCCCGGAGA
GCAAGCCCGTAGGGCGCCGCAGCCGCCGTAGGCGGTCACGACTTTGCGAAGCAAAGTCTAGTGAGTATAC
TCAAGCATTGAGTGGCCCGCCGGAGGCACCGCCTTGCGCTGCCCCCGTCGAGCCGGTTGGACACCAAAAG
GGAGGGGCAGGCATGGCGGCATACGCGATCATGCGATGCAAGAAGCTGGCGAAAATGGGCAACGTGGCGG
CCAGTCTCAAGCACGCCTACCGCGAGCGCGAGACGCCCAACGCTGACGCCAGCAGGACGCCAGAGAACGA
GCACTGGGCGGCCAGCAGCACCGATGAAGCGATGGGCCGACTGCGCGAGTTGCTGCCAGAGAAGCGGCGC
AAGGACGCTGTGTTGGCGGTCGAGTACGTCATGACGGCCAGCCCGGAATGGTGGAAGTCGGCCAGCCAAG
AACAGCAGGCGGCGTTCTTCGAGAAGGCGCACAAGTGGCTGGCGGACAAGTACGGGGCGGATCGCATCGT
GACGGCCAGCATCCACCGTGACGAAACCAGCCCGCACATGACCGCGTTCGTGGTGCCGCTGACGCAGGAC
GGCAGGCTGTCGGCCAAGGAGTTCATCGGCAACAAAGCGCAGATGACCCGCGACCAGACCACGTTTGCGG
CCGCTGTGGCCGATCTAGGGCTGCAACGGGGCATCGAGGGCAGCAAGGCACGTCACACGCGCATTCAGGC
GTTCTACGAGGCCCTGGAGCGGCCACCAGTGGGCCACGTCACCATCAGCCCGCAAGCGGTCGAGCCACGC
GCCTATGCACCGCAGGGATTGGCCGAAAAGCTGGGAATCTCAAAGCGCGTTGAGACGCCGGAAGCCGTGG
CCGACCGGCTGACAAAAGCGGTTCGGCAGGGGTATGAGCCTGCCCTACAGGCCGCCGCAGGAGCGCGTGA
GATGCGCAAGAAGGCCGATCAAGCCCAAGAGACGGCCCGAGACCTTCGGGAGCGCCTGAAGCCCGTTCTG
GACGCCCTGGGGCCGTTGAATCGGGATATGCAGGCCAAGGCCGCCGCGATCATCAAGGCCGTGGGCGAAA
AGCTGCTGACGGAACAGCGGGAAGTCCAGCGCCAGAAACAGGCCCAGCGCCAGCAGGAACGCGGGCGCGC
ACATTTCCCCGAAAAGTGCCACCTGACGTCTAAGAAACCATTATTATCATGACTGACTCTTATACACAAG
TTATCTGCAGCACTCAACAGATCTCCGTCTACTTGCGACACCTCTCTTAAGGTAGCTGGACCGGATTCGG
GTCTAGCCTATATCGTCAATCCGTTGATCTATGTCGGGTGCGGAGAAAGAGGTAATGAAATGGGCGATCG
CCCACAGCTTACACAGACCTAATCGTAGAGTTCCTAGTAATACTTAGTGGCTCGTTACCTCGTTCTTCCA
GGCCAGGGGGCCGTACGCGCTCGGCGAACAGTATAAGCAGATTCGACTCACTAGGGATAACAGGGTAATC
TCTGGGTATCGACTCAATCTCGCGCTATTGTGCTATATCCGTGGACGGTTGCGGTCAATTCTGTCGGAAA
ATCAACGGATACGAACAATTACTCGCGACTTCCTCAATACGTGCTGCAACGCGCGCGTAACTATAACGGT
CCTAAGGTAGCGAGCTTACTTGTGCTGTTGTGTAAGGACACGCTTAACCCAGAGAATTCCAGCGACCTAT
TCTACGACTACGCGTCCATGGCTCGAGGAGCTCGGTACCGCCCCACTACCCGATTTATCAAGATTTGGCG
GAGAGTCCCCACGAGGCCCTTTCGTCTTCGAATAAATACCTGTGACGGAAGATCACTTCGCAGAATAAAT
AAATCCTGGTGTCCCTGTTGATACCGGGAAGCCCTGGGCCAACTTTTGGCGAAAATGAGACGTTGATCGG
CACGTAAGAGGTTCCAACTTTCACCATAATGAAATAAGATCACTACCGGGCGTATTTTTTGAGTTATCGA
GATTTTCAGGAGCTAAGGAAGCTAAAATGGAGAAAAAAATCACTGGATATACCACCGTTGATATATCCCA
ATGGCATCGTAAAGAACATTTTGAGGCATTTCAGTCAGTTGCTCAATGTACCTATAACCAGACCGTTCAG
CTGGATATTACGGCCTTTTTAAAGACCGTAAAGAAAAATAAGCACAAGTTTTATCCGGCCTTTATTCACA
TTCTTGCCCGCCTGATGAATGCTCATCCGGAATTCCGTATGGCAATGAAAGACGGTGAGCTGGTGATATG
GGATAGTGTTCACCCTTGTTACACCGTTTTCCATGAGCAAACTGAAACGTTTTCATCGCTCTGGAGTGAA
TACCACGACGATTTCCGGCAGTTTCTACACATATATTCGCAAGATGTGGCGTGTTACGGTGAAAACCTGG
CCTATTTCCCTAAAGGGTTTATTGAGAATATGTTTTTCGTCTCAGCCAATCCCTGGGTGAGTTTCACCAG
TTTTGATTTAAACGTGGCCAATATGGACAACTTCTTCGCCCCCGTTTTCACCATGGGCAAATATTATACG
CAAGGCGACAAGGTGCTGATGCCGCTGGCGATTCAGGTTCATCATGCCGTTTGTGATGGCTTCCATGTCG
GCAGAATGCTTAATGAATTACAACAGTTTTTATGCATGCGCCCAATACGCAAACCGCCTCTCCCCGCGCG
TTGGCCGGTCGACTGGCAAACAGCTATTATGGGTATTATGGGTGTGTATCCAGAACGACGGATCTTGACG
CAATTTGGCGTGGCTCTCTTAAGGTAGCCCTCCGACCAATTGAGGTGCGCTCTGACCGATCAGTTTAGAC
TTGTGTATAAGAGTCAGAGCGTCCTGAACGGAACCTTTCCCGTTTTCCAGGATCTGATCTTCCATGTGAC
CTCCTAACATGGTAACGTTCATGATAACTTCTGCTCTTCATCGTGCGGCCGACTGGGCTAAATCTGTGTT
CTCTTCGGCGGCGCTGGGTGATCCTCGCCGTACTGCCCGCTTGGTTAACGTCGCCGCCCAATTGGCAAAA
TATTCTGGTAAATCAATAACCATCTCATCAGAGGGTAGTGAAGCCATGCAGGAAGGCGCTTACCGATTTA
TCCGCAATCCCAACGTTTCTGCCGAGGCGATCAGAAAGGCTGGCGCCATGCAAACAGTCAAGTTGGCTCA
GGAGTTTCCCGAACTGCTGGCCATTGAGGACACCACCTCTTTGAGTTATCGCCACCAGGTCGCCGAAGAG
CTTGGCAAGCTGGGCTCTATTCAGGATAAATCCCGCGGATGGTGGGTTCACTCCGTTCTCTTGCTCGAGG
CCACCACATTCCGCACCGTAGGATTACTGCATCAGGAGTGGTGGATGCGCCCGGATGACCCTGCCGATGC
GGATGAAAAGGAGAGTGGCAAATGGCTGGCAGCGGCCGCAACTAGCCGGTTACGCATGGGCAGCATGATG
AGCAACGTGATTGCGGTCTGTGACCGCGAAGCCGATATTCATGCTTATCTGCAGGACAAACTGGCGCATA
ACGAGCGCTTCGTGGTGCGCTCCAAGCACCCACGCAAGGACGTAGAGTCTGGGTTGTATCTGTACGACCA
TCTGAAGAACCAACCGGAGTTGGGTGGCTATCAGATCAGCATTCCGCAAAAGGGCGTGGTGGATAAACGC
GGTAAACGTAAAAATCGACCAGCCCGCAAGGCGAGCTTGAGCCTGCGCAGTGGGCGCATCACGCTAAAAC
AGGGGAATATCACGCTCAACGCGGTGCTGGCCGAGGAGATTAACCCGCCCAAGGGTGAGACCCCGTTGAA
ATGGTTGTTGCTGACCAGCGAACCGGTCGAGTCGCTAGCCCAAGCCTTGCGCGTCATCGACATTTATACC
CATCGCTGGCGGATCGAGGAGTTCCATAAGGCATGGAAAACCGGAGCAGGAGCCGAGAGGCAACGCATGG
AGGAGCCGGATAATCTGGAGCGGATGGTCTCGATCCTCTCGTTTGTTGCGGTCAGGCTGTTACAGCTCAG
AGAAAGCTTCACGCTGCCGCAAGCACTCAGGGCGCAAGGGCTGCTAAAGGAAGCGGAACACGTAGAAAGC
CAGTCCGCAGAAACGGTGCTGACCCCGGATGAATGTCAGCTACTGGGCTATCTGGACAAGGGAAAACGCA
AGCGCAAAGAGAAAGCAGGTAGCTTGCAGTGGGCTTACATGGCGATAGCTAGACTGGGCGGTTTTATGGA
CAGCAAGCGAACCGGAATTGCCAGCTGGGGCGCCCTCTGGGAAGGTTGGGAAGCCCTGCAAAGTAAACTG
GATGGCTTTCTTGCCGCCAAGGATCTGATGGCGCAGGGGATCAAGATCTGACCCGGGACTAGTTGGTGTG
GAAGTCCTAATATCGGTGATCAATATAGTGGTTGACATGCTGGCTAGTCAACATTGAGCCTTTTGATCAT
GCAAATATATTACGGTATTTTACAATCAAATATCAAACTTAACTATTGACTTTATAACTTATTTAGGTGG
TAACATTCTTATAAAAAAGAAAAAAATTACTGCAAAACAGTACTAGCTTTTAACTTGTATCCTAGGTTAT
CTATGCTGTCTCACCATAGAGAATATTACCTATTTCAGAATGTATGTCCATGATTCGCCGGGTAAATACA
TATAATACACAAATCTGGCTTAATAAAGTCTATAATATATCTCATAAAGAAGTGCTAAATTGGCTAGTGC
TATATATTTTTAAGAAAATTTCTTTTGACTAAGTCCATATCGACTTTGTAAAAGTTCACATTAGCATACA
TATATTACACGAGCCAGAAATAGTAACTTTTGCCTAAATCACAAATTGCAAAATTTAATTGCTTGCAAAA
GGTCACATGCTTATAATCAACTTTTTTAAAAATTTAAAATACTTTTTTATTTTTTATTTTTAAACATAAA
TGAAATAATTTATTTATTGTTTATGATTACCGAAACATAAAACCTGCTCAAGAAAAAGAAACTGTTTTGT
CCTTGGAAAAAAAGCACTACCTAGGAGCGGCCAAAATGCCGAGGCTTTCATAGCTTAAACTCTTTACAGA
AAATAGGCATTATAGATCAGTTCGAGTTTTCTTATTCTTCCTTCCGGTTTTATCGTCACAGTTTTACAGT
AAATAAGTATCACCTCTTAGAGTTAACCTATACTAAAATTTATGCCAGTTAACTATGAGATAAGCAAGTA
TCATCTCATTTCATTACCTGAAGTCGAGTAAACAGAAAATCCAATTGTTGATGAACCTCAATGACTTAGA
ACTATCTATCGGCAGATCATATAAAGAGGATTTAGGTACTCGAGAACGCTCCGTACATGCAGCTAAACCT
CCAAGCATCTCTAACTTGGGTAGTGCTTTCTCCACCATTTTCTGTGCTTGCTCCTTCGTGGCAAGTCCAG
CCCATAATGCCCAGAATGTAGTTGCGGATTCGTATGACGTTCTGTGCTTGATTTTTGTGTTGTAGTCAAA
GAAAAGGTCCGGTTAAACGGATCTCGCATTGATGAGGCAACGCTAATTATCAACATATAGATTGTTATCT
ATCTGCATGAACACGAAATCTTTACTTGACGACTTGAGGCTGATGGTGTTTATGCAAAGAAACCACTGTG
TTTAATATGTGTCACTGTTTGATATTACTGTCAGCGTAGAAGATAATAGTAAAAGCGGTTAATAAGTGTA
TTTGAGATAAGTGTGATAAAGTTTTTACAGCGAAAAGACGATAAATACAAGAAAATGATTACGAGGATAC
GGAGAGAGGTATGTACATGTGTATTTATATACTAAGCTGCCGGCGGTTGTTTGCAAGACCGAGAAAAGGC
TAGCAAGAATCGGGTCATTGTAGCGTATGCGCCTGTGAACATTCTCTTCAACAAGTTTGATTCCATTGCG
GTGAAATGGTAAAAGTCAACCCCCTGCGATGTATATTTTCCTGTACAATCAATCAAAAAGCCAAATGATT
TAGCATTATCTTTACATCTTGTTATTTTACAGATTTTATGTTTAGATCTTTTATGCTTGCTTTTCAAAAG
GCCTGCAGGCAAGTGCACAAACAATACTTAAATAAATACTACTCAGTAATAACCTATTTCTTAGCATTTT
TGACGAAATTTGCTATTTTGTTAGAGTCTTTTACACCATTTGTCTCCACACCTCCGCTTACATCAACACC
AATAACGCCATTTAATCTAAGCGCATCACCAACATTTTCTGGCGTCAGTCCACCAGCTAACATAAAATGT
TGCCTCGCGCGTTTCGGTGATGACGGTGAAAACCTCTGACACATGCAGCTCCCGGAGACGGTCACAGCTT
GTCTGTAAGCGGATGCCGGGAGCAGACAAGCCCGTCAGGGCGCGTCAGCGGGTGTTGGCGGGTGTCGGGG
CGCAGCCATGACCCAGTCACGTAGCGATAGCGGAGTGTATACTGGCTTAACTATGCGGCATCAGAGCAGA
TTGTACTGAGAGTGCACCATATGCGGTGTGAAATACCGCACAGATGCGTAAGGAGAAAATACCGCATCAG
GCGCTCTTCCGCTTCCTCGCTCACTGACTCGCTGCGCTCGGTCGTTCGGCTGCGGCGAGCGGTATCAGCT
CACTCAAAGGCGGTAATACGGTTATCCACAGAATCAGGGGATAACGCAGGAAAGAACATGTGAGCAAAAG
GCCAGCAAAAGGCCAGGAACCGTAAAAAGGCCGCGTTGCTGGCGTTTTTCCATAGGCTCCGCCCCCCTGA
CGAGCATCACAAAAATCGACGCTCAAGTCAGAGGTGGCGAAACCCGACAGGACTATAAAGATACCAGGCG
TTTCCCCCTGGAAGCTCCCTCGTGCGCTCTCCTGTTCCGACCCTGCCGCTTACCGGATACCTGTCCGCCT
TTCTCCCTTCGGGAAGCGTGGCGCTTTCTCATAGCTCACGCTGTAGGTATCTCAGTTCGGTGTAGGTCGT
TCGCTCCAAGCTGGGCTGTGTGCACGAACCCCCCGTTCAGCCCGACCGCTGCGCCTTATCCGGTAACTAT
CGTCTTGAGTCCAACCCGGTAAGACACGACTTATCGCCACTGGCAGCAGCCACTGGTAACAGGATTAGCA
GAGCGAGGTATGTAGGCGGTGCTACAGAGTTCTTGAAGTGGTGGCCTAACTACGGCTACACTAGAAGGAC
AGTATTTGGTATCTGCGCTCTGCTGAAGCCAGTTACCTTCGGAAAAAGAGTTGGTAGCTCTTGATCCGGC
AAACAAACCACCGCTGGTAGCGGTGGTTTTTTTGTTTGCAAGCAGCAGATTACGCGCAGAAAAAAAGGAT
CTCAAGAAGATCCTTTGATCTTTTCTACGGGGTCTGACGCTCAGTGGAACGAAAACTCACGTTAAGGGAT
TTTGGTCATGAGATTATCAAAAAGGATCTTCACCTAGATCCTTTTAAATTAAAAATGAAGTTTTAAATCA
ATCTAAAGTATATATGAGTAAACTTGGTCTGACAGGAGCTCGCTCAGAAGAACTCGTCAAGAAGGCGATA
GAAGGCGATGCGCTGCGAATCGGGAGCGGCGATACCGTAAAGCACGAGGAAGCGGTCAGCCCATTCGCCG
CCAAGCTCTTCAGCAATATCACGGGTAGCCAACGCTATGTCCTGATAGCGGTCCGCCACACCCAGCCGGC
CACAGTCGATGAATCCAGAAAAGCGGCCATTTTCCACCATGATATTCGGCAAGCAGGCATCGCCATGGGT
CACGACGAGATCCTCGCCGTCGGGCATCCGCGCCTTGAGCCTGGCGAACAGTTCGGCTGGCGCGAGCCCC
TGATGCTCTTCGTCCAGATCATCCTGATCGACAAGACCGGCTTCCATCCGAGTACGTGCTCGCTCGATGC
GATGTTTCGCTTGGTGGTCGAATGGGCAGGTAGCCGGATCAAGCGTATGCAGCCGCCGCATTGCATCAGC
CATGATGGATACTTTCTCGGCAGGAGCAAGGTGAGATGACAGGAGATCCTGCCCCGGCACTTCGCCCAAT
AGCAGCCAGTCCCTTCCCGCTTCAGTGACAACGTCGAGCACAGCTGCGCAAGGAACGCCCGTCGTGGCCA
GCCACGATAGCCGCGCTGCCTCGTCTTGGAGTTCATTCAGGGCACCGGACAGGTCGGTCTTGACAAAAAG
AACCGGGCGCCCCTGCGCTGACAGCCGGAACACGGCGGCATCAGAGCAGCCGATTGTCTGTTGTGCCCAG
TCATAGCCGAATAGCCTCTCCACCCAAGCGGCCGGAGAACCTGCGTGCAATCCATCTTGTTCAATCATGC
GAAACGATCCTCATCCTGTCTCTTGATCAGATCTTGATCCCCTGCGCCATCAGATCCTTGGCGGCAAGAA
AGCCATCCAGTTTACTTTGCAGGGCTTCCCAACCTTACCAGAGGGCGCCCCAGCTGGCAATTCCGGTTCG
CTTGCTGTCCATAAAACCGCCCAGTCTAGCTATCGCCATGTAAGCCCACTGCAAGCTACCTGCTTTCTCT
TTGCGCTTGCGTTTTCCCTTGTCCAGATAGCCCAGTAGCTGACATTCATCCGGGCGATCGATGGAAGCCG
GCGGCACCTCGCTAACGGATTCACCACTCCAAGAATTGGAGCCAATCAATTCTTGCGGAGAACTGTGAAT
GCGCAAACCAACCCTTGGCAGAACATATCCATCGCGTCCGCCATCTCCAGCAGCCGCACGCGGCGCATCG
GGGGGGGGGGGGGKNTTCAATTCATCATTTTTTTTTTATTCTTTTTTTTGATTTCGGTTTCCTTGAAATT
TTTTTGATTCGGTAATCTCCGAACAGAAGGAAGAACGAAGGAAGGAGCACAGACTTAGATTGGTATATAT
ACGCATATGTAGTGTTGAAGAAACATGAAATTGCCCAGTATTCTTAACCCAACTGCACAGAACAAAAACC
TGCAGGAAACGAAGATAAATCATGTCGAAAGCTACATATAAGGAACGTGCTGCTACTCATCCTAGTCCTG
TTGCTGCCAAGCTATTTAATATCATGCACGAAAAGCAAACAAACTTGTGTGCTTCATTGGATGTTCGTAC
CACCAAGGAATTACTGGAGTTAGTTGAAGCATTAGGTCCCAAAATTTGTTTACTAAAAACACATGTGGAT
ATCTTGACTGATTTTTCCATGGAGGGCACAGTTAAGCCGCTAAAGGCATTATCCGCCAAGTACAATTTTT
TACTCTTCGAAGACAGAAAATTTGCTGACATTGGTAATACAGTCAAATTGCAGTACTCTGCGGGTGTATA
CAGAATAGCAGAATGGGCAGACATTACGAATGCACACGGTGTGGTGGGCCCAGGTATTGTTAGCGGTTTG
AAGCAGGCGGCAGAAGAAGTAACAAAGGAACCTAGAGGCCTTTTGATGTTAGCAGAATTGTCATGCAAGG
GCTCCCTATCTACTGGAGAATATACTAAGGGTACTGTTGACATTGCGAAGAGCGACAAAGATTTTGTTAT
CGGCTTTATTGCTCAAAGAGACATGGGTGGAAGAGATGAAGGTTACGATTGGTTGATTATGACACCCGGT
GTGGGTTTAGATGACAAGGGAGACGCATTGGGTCAACAGTATAGAACCGTGGATGATGTGGTCTCTACAG
GATCTGACATTATTATTGTTGGAAGAGGACTATTTGCAAAGGGAAGGGATGCTAAGGTAGAGGGTGAACG
TTACAGAAAAGCAGGCTGGGAAGCATATTTGAGAAGATGCGGCCAGCAAAACTAAAAAACTGTATTATAA
GTAAATGCATGTATACTAAACTCACAAATTAGAGCTTCAATTTAATTATATCAGTTATTACCCGGGAATC
TCGGTCGTAATGATTTTTATAATGACGAAAAAAAAAAAATTGGAAAGAAAACCCCCCCCCCGCAGCGTTG
GGTCCTGGCCACGGGTGCGCATGATCGTGCTCCTGTCGTTGAGGACCCGGCTAGGCTGGCGGGGTTGCCT
TACTGGTTAGCAGAATGAATCACCGATACGCGAGCGAACGTGAAGCGACTGCTGCTGCAAAACGTCTGCG
ACCTGAGCAACAACATGAATGGTCTTCGGTTTCCGTGTTTCGTAAAGTCTGGAAACGCGGAAGTCAGCGC
CCTGCACCATTATGTTCCGGATCTGCATCGCAGGATGCTGCTGGCTACCCTGTGGAACACCTACATCTGT
ATTAACGAAGCGCTGGCATTGACCCTGAGTGATTTTTCTCTGGTCCCGCCGCATCCATACCGCCAGTTGT
TTACCCTCACAACGTTCCAGTAACCGGGCATGTTCATCATCAGTAACCCGTATCGTGAGCATCCTCTCTC
GTTTCATCGGTATCATTACCCCCATGAACAGAAATCCCCCTTACACGGAGGCATCAGTGACCAAACAGGA
AAAAACCGCCCTTAACATGGCCCGCTTTATCAGAAGCCAGACATTAACGCTTCTGGAGAAACTCAACGAG
CTGGACGCGGATGAACAGGCAGACATCTGTGAATCGCTTCACGACCACGCTGATGAGCTTTACCGCTGGG
CCATTCTCATGAAGAATATCTTGAATTTATTGTCATATTA
Features (pLannotate 1.2.2; 18 found; start..end, strand, type, name):
   1954..2056    +  promoter       cat promoter: promoter of the E. coli cat gene encoding chloramphenicol acetyltransferase
   2057..2687    +  CDS            CmR (fragment): chloramphenicol acetyltransferase; cat; confers resistance to chloramphenicol
   2698..2737    +  CDS            lacI (fragment): lac repressor; lacI; The lac repressor binds to the lac operator to inhibit transcription in E. coli. This inhibition can be relieved by adding lactose or isopropyl-β-D-thiogalactopyranoside (IPTG).
   2961..4388    +  CDS            tnpA: TN5P_ECOLX - Also known as tnp. Experimental evidence at protein level: Swiss-Prot protein existence level 1. Mediates transposition of transposon Tn5 by a 'cut and paste' mechanism. First, the monomeric transposase binds the 19 bp inverted DNA repeats flanking the transposon. Then, dimerization of the DNA- bound transposase creates a synaptic DNA complex. After nicking of the first DNA strand, excision of the transposon proceeds through a series of intermediates. The transposase then mediates the insertion of the transposon at a new site by strand transfer. The activity of the wild- type tran
   4399..4464    +  CDS            RMD1 (fragment): RMD1_YEAST - Experimental evidence at protein level: Swiss-Prot protein existence level 1. Required for sporulation where it is believed to have a role in meiotic nuclear division. From Saccharomyces cerevisiae (strain ATCC 204508 / S288c) (Baker's yeast).
   4912..5204    -  misc_feature   CEN4: S. cerevisiae CEN4 centromere
   5227..5359    -  misc_feature   CEN/ARS (fragment): S. cerevisiae CEN4 centromere fused to the autonomously replicating sequence ARS1/ARS416
   5359..5535    -  misc_feature   CEN/ARS (fragment): S. cerevisiae CEN4 centromere fused to the autonomously replicating sequence ARS1/ARS416
   5536..6300    -  rep_origin     ARS1 (fragment): S. cerevisiae autonomously replicating sequence ARS1/ARS416
   6301..6339    +  CDS            rop (fragment): Rop protein, which maintains plasmids at low copy number; rop
   6441..6581    +  misc_feature   bom: basis of mobility region from pBR322
   6767..7355    -  rep_origin     ori: high-copy-number ColE1/pMB1/pBR322/pUC origin of replication
   7537..8328    -  CDS            neo: KKA2_KLEPN - Also known as kan, nptII. Experimental evidence at protein level: Swiss-Prot protein existence level 1. Resistance to kanamycin, neomycin, paromomycin, ribostamycin, butirosin and gentamicin B. From Klebsiella pneumoniae.
   8360..8716    -  CDS            tnpA (fragment): TN5P_ECOLX - Also known as tnp. Experimental evidence at protein level: Swiss-Prot protein existence level 1. Mediates transposition of transposon Tn5 by a 'cut and paste' mechanism. First, the monomeric transposase binds the 19 bp inverted DNA repeats flanking the transposon. Then, dimerization of the DNA- bound transposase creates a synaptic DNA complex. After nicking of the first DNA strand, excision of the transposon proceeds through a series of intermediates. The transposase then mediates the insertion of the transposon at a new site by strand transfer. The activity of the wild- type tran
   8766..8981    +  promoter       URA3 promoter: S. cerevisiae URA3
   8982..9785    +  CDS            URA3: orotidine-5'-phosphate decarboxylase, required for uracil biosynthesis; S. cerevisiae URA3; yeast auxotrophic marker, counterselectable with 5-fluoroorotic acid (5-FOA)
  10020..10400   -  CDS            YPB1_ECOLX: Protein predicted: Swiss-Prot protein existence level 4. From Escherichia coli.
  10417..10566   +  CDS            rop (fragment): Rop protein, which maintains plasmids at low copy number; rop
