[The description below was written by a language model from this plasmid's Addgene catalogue record and pLannotate feature annotations shown in this document.]
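Description:
pYTRW08K_0C5 is a member of the modular pYT vector series, a set of E. coli/yeast shuttle plasmids built to deliver genes into bacterial chromosomes by Tn5 transposition; the associated work applied the series to Pseudomonas putida. It derives from the backbone pYTRW10K_0x5 and the sequenced plasmid is about 10.6 kb. In E. coli it replicates from a ColE1/pMB1-type origin (the catalogue lists it as low copy) and is selected with kanamycin through an nptII (neo) gene together with chloramphenicol. A pBR322 bom region is annotated, a basis-of-mobility element that allows conjugative mobilisation when transfer functions are supplied in trans. For yeast, the plasmid carries CEN4/ARS1 sequences for stable low-copy maintenance and a URA3 marker with its own promoter. This yeast module fits the ligation-independent cloning method listed, although the record does not spell out an assembly strategy.

The defining insert is a roughly 0.9 kb Pcat-cat module, in which the cat promoter drives chloramphenicol acetyltransferase (source species recorded as Shigella flexneri). It serves as the marker for selecting transposition events on chloramphenicol. A full-length Tn5 transposase gene (tnpA) is annotated downstream of this cassette and provides the cut-and-paste activity that moves the transposon into the recipient genome. The Tn5 end repeats and the I-SceI site are not annotated in the feature table, so the exact transposon boundaries cannot be read from it. According to the depositor, genes of interest are inserted at the I-SceI site so that they are integrated along with CmR. No dedicated promoter for the cargo is recorded. Small rop, lacI and RMD1 fragments and a second partial tnpA match appear to be remnants of the source sequences.
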