Addgene plasmid #177280: pYTRW08K_0C5
Purpose: genomic integration of genes (inserted in I-SceI-site) via transposon Tn5 with CmR
Depositing lab: Karl-Erich Jaeger. Depositing organization: Heinrich-Heine-Universitaet Duesseldorf. Publication: The modular pYT vector series employed for chromosomal gene integration and expression to produce carbazoles and glycolipids in P. putida. Weihmann R, Kubicki S, Bitzenhofer NL, Domrose A, Bator I, Kirschen LM, Kofler F, Funk A, Tiso T, Blank LM, Jaeger KE, Drepper T, Thies S, Loeschcke A. FEMS Microbes. 2022 Dec 19;4:xtac030. doi: 10.1093/femsmc/xtac030. eCollection 2023. PubMed 37333445.
Backbone
  Vector backbone: pYTRW10K_0x5
  Backbone size w/o insert (bp): 9699
  Vector type: Bacterial Expression, Synthetic Biology ; Yeast Expression, Tn5 genomic integration
  Selectable markers: URA3
Growth in bacteria
  Bacterial resistance: Chloramphenicol and Kanamycin, 25 & 50 μg/mL
  Growth temperature: 37°C
  Growth strain: DH5alpha
  Copy number: Low Copy
Gene/Insert
  Gene/Insert name: Pcat-cat (alt names: chloramphenicol resistance module - CmR; Chloramphenicol O-acetyltransferase)
  Species: Shigella flexneri
  Insert size (bp): 908
  Cloning method: Ligation Independent Cloning
  Sequencing primers: 5′ CCTCAATACGTGCTGCAAC; 3′ GCCAAATTGCGTCAAGATCC
Resource information
  A portion of this plasmid was derived from a plasmid made by: Katzke et al (pRhotHi-2 in PMID: 19706327)
Terms and licenses: Academic/Nonprofit Terms; Industry Terms: Not Available to Industry
Depositor comments: Part of the pYT vector series which facilitates chromosomal integration via Tn5 tranposition with selection on chloramphenicol. Target genes can be inserted at the I-SceI site.
How to cite: pYTRW08K_0C5 was a gift from Karl-Erich Jaeger (Addgene plasmid # 177280 ; http://n2t.net/addgene:177280 ; RRID:Addgene_177280)
